Addgene plasmid #135873: D60_Ld_343410
Purpose: Expression of Leishmania donovani ectodomain in mammalian cells
Depositing lab: Gavin Wright. Depositing organization: Wellcome Sanger Institute. Publication: Systematic identification of genes encoding cell surface and secreted proteins that are essential for in vitro growth and infection in Leishmania donovani. Roberts AJ, Ong HB, Clare S, Brandt C, Harcourt K, Franssen SU, Cotton JA, Muller-Sienerth N, Wright GJ. PLoS Pathog. 2022 Feb 24;18(2):e1010364. doi: 10.1371/journal.ppat.1010364. eCollection 2022 Feb. PubMed 35202447.
Backbone
  Vector backbone: pTT3
  Backbone manufacturer: Yves Durocher, NRC
  Backbone size w/o insert (bp): 6132
  Vector type: Mammalian Expression
Growth in bacteria
  Bacterial resistance: Ampicillin, 100 μg/mL
  Growth temperature: 37°C
  Growth strain: DH5alpha
  Copy number: High Copy
Gene/Insert
  Gene/Insert name: hypothetical protein, conserved (alt name: LDPBK_343410)
  Species: Leishmania donovani
  Insert size (bp): 1251
  Tag / fusion protein: biotinylation sequence and His tag (C terminal on insert)
  Cloning method: Unknown
Terms and licenses: Academic/Nonprofit Terms; Industry Terms: Not Available to Industry
How to cite: D60_Ld_343410 was a gift from Gavin Wright (Addgene plasmid # 135873 ; http://n2t.net/addgene:135873 ; RRID:Addgene_135873)
