[The description below was written by a language model from this plasmid's Addgene catalogue record and pLannotate feature annotations shown in this document.]
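Description:
D60_Ld_343410 is a mammalian expression plasmid built on the pTT3 backbone for producing a soluble, secreted ectodomain of a Leishmania donovani protein. It is maintained in E. coli at high copy through a ColE1/pUC-type origin and selected with ampicillin via the β-lactamase gene. The backbone also carries an Epstein-Barr virus oriP fragment, which allows episomal persistence in mammalian cells that supply EBNA1 and so suits high-yield transient transfection. Short lac-region, tet promoter and bla fragments detected near the origin appear to be backbone remnants rather than functional parts.

The expression cassette wraps around the numbering origin of the 7,383 nt sequence. The CMV enhancer and immediate early promoter are followed by adenovirus-derived leader and splice elements and a chimeric intron fragment, which typically improve transcript processing and expression. The hit to adenoviral preterminal protein on the opposite strand is most likely just this leader region rather than an expressed gene. Next comes a fragment of the mouse immunoglobulin heavy chain signal sequence, which directs the product into the secretory pathway, and the cassette ends with the rabbit β-globin polyadenylation signal.

The stretch between the signal sequence and the poly(A) signal is not annotated in the feature table. According to the catalogue it holds the 1,251 bp insert, a conserved hypothetical protein (LDPBK_343410), fused at its C terminus to a biotinylation sequence and a His tag. These tags would allow capture on streptavidin after biotinylation and purification by metal affinity. The plasmit belongs to a study that systematically examined L. donovani cell surface and secreted proteins for their roles in in vitro growth and infection.
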