Features (pLannotate 1.2.2; 17 found; start..end, strand, type, name):
      2..201     +  promoter       CMV promoter: human cytomegalovirus (CMV) immediate early promoter
    269..307     +  misc_feature   Ad SA (fragment): adenovirus major late transcript splice acceptor (Friedrich and Soriano, 1991)
    340..549     -  CDS            PTP (fragment): TERM_ADE02 - Experimental evidence at protein level: Swiss-Prot protein existence level 1. Protein covalently bound to the viral DNA that acts as a primer for viral genomic replication by DNA strand displacement. Assembles on the viral origin of replication in an initiation complex with viral polymerase, DBP, host NFIA and host POU2F1/OCT1. During initiation, the polymerase covalently couples the first dCTP with Ser- 580 of pTP. The terminal protein stimulates the template activity over 20 fold compared to protein-free templates. Neo-synthesized viral genomes are linked to two preterminal prot
    580..669     +  intron         chimeric intron (fragment): chimera between introns from adenovirus and immunoglobulin heavy chain genes
    688..734     +  CDS            IgH signal sequence (fragment): signal sequence from the mouse immunoglobulin heavy chain variable region
   2230..2285    +  polyA_signal   β-globin poly(A) signal: rabbit β-globin polyadenylation signal (Gil and Proudfoot, 1987)
   2799..4480    -  rep_origin     oriP (fragment): Epstein-Barr virus oriP replication origin (Yates et al., 2000)
   4607..4711    +  promoter       AmpR promoter: bla
   4712..5572    +  CDS            AmpR: β-lactamase; bla; confers resistance to ampicillin, carbenicillin, and related antibiotics
   5743..6331    +  rep_origin     ori: high-copy-number ColE1/pMB1/pBR322/pUC origin of replication
   6514..6606    +  CDS            lacI (fragment): lac repressor; lacI; The lac repressor binds to the lac operator to inhibit transcription in E. coli. This inhibition can be relieved by adding lactose or isopropyl-β-D-thiogalactopyranoside (IPTG).
   6619..6640    +  protein_bind   CAP binding site: CAP binding activates transcription in the presence of cAMP. E. coli catabolite activator protein
   6655..6685    +  promoter       lac promoter: promoter for the E. coli lac operon
   6693..6709    +  protein_bind   lac operator: The lac repressor binds to the lac operator to inhibit transcription in E. coli. This inhibition can be relieved by adding lactose or isopropyl-β-D-thiogalactopyranoside (IPTG). lac repressor encoded by lacI
   6779..6795    +  promoter       tet promoter (fragment): E. coli promoter for tetracycline efflux protein gene
   6805..6830    -  CDS            bla(M) (fragment): β-lactamase lacking the signal sequence; bla(M); allows cytosolic expression of β-lactamase
   7004..7383    +  enhancer       CMV enhancer: human cytomegalovirus immediate early enhancer
>Addgene plasmid #135873 | D60_Ld_343410 | addgene full sequence | sequence record 274884 | Addgene NGS Result
GTGATGCGGTTTTGGCAGTACACCAATGGGCGTGGATAGCGGTTTGACTCACGGGGATTTCCAAGTCTCC
ACCCCATTGACGTCAATGGGAGTTTGTTTTGGCACCAAAATCAACGGGACTTTCCAAAATGTCGTAATAA
CCCCGCCCCGTTGACGCAAATGGGCGGTAGGCGTGTACGGTGGGAGGTCTATATAAGCAGAGCTCGTTTA
GTGAACCGTCAGATCCTCACTCTCTTCCGCATCGCTGTCTGCGAGGGCCAGCTGTTGGGCTCGCGGTTGA
GGACAAACTCTTCGCGGTCTTTCCAGTACTCTTGGATCGGAAACCCGTCGGCCTCCGAACGGTACTCCGC
CACCGAGGGACCTGAGCGAGTCCGCATCGACCGGATCGGAAAACCTCTCGAGAAAGGCGTCTAACCAGTC
ACAGTCGCAAGGTAGGCTGAGCACCGTGGCGGGCGGCAGCGGGTGGCGGTCGGGGTTGTTTCTGGCGGAG
GTGCTGCTGATGATGTAATTAAAGTAGGCGGTCTTGAGACGGCGGATGGTCGAGGTGAGGTGTGGCAGGC
TTGAGATCCAGCTGTTGGGGTGAGTACTCCCTCTCAAAAGCGGGCATTACTTCTGCGCTAAGATTGTCAG
TTTCCAAAAACGAGGAGGATTTGATATTCACCTGGCCCGATCTGGCCATACACTTGAGTGACAATGACAT
CCACTTTGCCTTTCTCTCCACAGGTGTCCACTCCCAGGTCCAAGTTTGCCACCATGGAGTTTCAGACCCA
GGTACTCATGTCCCTGCTGCTCTGCATGTCTGGTGCGGCCGCCCATCAGGTGGCCCTGATCAGCGACATC
CACTACGACCCCCTGTACGGCACCAGCAGAGCCCTGAAGTGCACCAGCGACAGCAGCCCTATGTACGGCA
TGCAGGGCTGCGACAGCTCCCTGCAGCTGATGGCCAGAACCCTGGCCGACGTGTCCGCCCAGAACCCCAG
CCTGGTGCTGTACACCGGCGACTGGCAGCGGCACAAGTTCGCCAACAGCTCTCTGGCCCCTGCCGCCATC
TTCAAGGACATGAGCGAGCGGTTCCACAACGTGACCGTGGACGGCTCTCTGGGCGCCGTGGCCTTTTCTG
GCGCCATGGGCAACAACGACGTGGTGCCCGACTACTACTACAGCCTGGAAGATACCGTGTCCGAGGAAGA
ACTGGCCCACCGGGTGGCCGCCATGAGAGGCGCTGCTCTGCTGTCTGATGCCGAGGCCAGCGTGATGCGG
AACTGCGGCTACTACACCCACATGATGGACAGCGTGCACGTGATCGTGCTGCACACCCTGCTGTGGGCCC
ACGAGCTGCAGCCCCCCCTGCCCAGCAATCTGAGCGACCCCTGCAACCAGTTCAGCTTCCTGCGGAGCGA
GCTGGCCAAAGTGCGGGCTGCCAACAAGCGGGCCATCATCATGGGCCACATCCCCCCTGGCCTGAACACC
TACAACGTGCTGAAGCGGGGCTTCGGCAGCGCCGCTGGCGACATGTTCTGGAAAGAGCAGTACGAGGCCA
CCTACAACAGCATCATCAGAGAGTACAAGGACCTGCTGGTGGTGCAGCTGTTCGGCCACACACACATGTT
CAAGCTGCTGACCATGCCCCGGAACGACGTGCTGGGCATCGTGGTGCCCAGCATCAGCCCCATCTTCGGC
AACCACCCCAGCTACCTGATGGCCAACTTCAGCGAGACATGGGAGCTGGAAGATGCCCAGAGCCGGTACA
CCATCGGCGAGGGCGTGTTCCACAGCGGCCTGAGCGCCAAAGAGGTGCTGAGCCTGAACGCCGGCCTGCA
CAGCGTGTCAGACGTGCGCGCTGCCATCACCCTGCTGGCCACCAACGATACCATGTGGGACCGGTTTCTG
ACCGTGTTCTGTGGCGGCGAGAAGCGGAGCCAGGTGTTCCCCCACCGGAAGTGCGACAAGCAGTGTCGGT
ACATCATCGTGTGCAGCATGCTGGAAAACAACCACACCTACATCCAGAGATGCGTGGCCAACTACTCCCT
GCTGCCTGGCCCCAGCCAGGACACCAGAACCACAGGCGCGCCCGGCAGCCTGCACCACATCCTGGACGCC
CAGAAGATGCTGTGGAACCACAGGGACAGGAACCTGCCTCCTCTGGCCCCTCTGGGCCCCCACCACCATC
ACCACCATTGAGTCTAGACACGTGATTAATTAAGGATCCCCCGACCTCGACCTCTGGCTAATAAAGGAAA
TTTATTTTCATTGCAATAGTGTGTTGGAATTTTTTGTGTCTCTCACTCGGAAGGACATATGGGAGGGCAA
ATCATTTGGTCGAGATCCCTCGGAGATCTCTAGCTAGAGGATCGATCCCCGCCCCGGACGAACTAAACCT
GACTACGACATCTCTGCCCCTTCTTCGCGGGGCAGTGCATGTAATCCCTTCAGTTGGTTGGTACAACTTG
CCAACTGGGCCCTGTTCCACATGTGACACGGGGGGGGACCAAACACAAAGGGGTTCTCTGACTGTAGTTG
ACATCCTTATAAATGGATGTGCACATTTGCCAACACTGAGTGGCTTTCATCCTGGAGCAGACTTTGCAGT
CTGTGGACTGCAACACAACATTGCCTTTATGTGTAACTCTTGGCTGAAGCTCTTACACCAATGCTGGGGG
ACATGTACCTCCCAGGGGCCCAGGAAGACTACGGGAGGCTACACCAACGTCAATCAGAGGGGCCTGTGTA
GCTACCGATAAGCGGACCCTCAAGAGGGCATTAGCAATAGTGTTTATAAGGCCCCCTTGTTAACCCTAAA
CGGGTAGCATATGCTTCCCGGGTAGTAGTATATACTATCCAGACTAACCCTAATTCAATAGCATATGTTA
CCCAACGGGAAGCATATGCTATCGAATTAGGGTTAGTAAAAGGGTCCTAAGGAACAGCGATATCTCCCAC
CCCATGAGCTGTCACGGTTTTATTTACATGGGGTCAGGATTCCACGAGGGTAGTGAACCATTTTAGTCAC
AAGGGCAGTGGCTGAAGATCAAGGAGCGGGCAGTGAACTCTCCTGAATCTTCGCCTGCTTCTTCATTCTC
CTTCGTTTAGCTAATAGAATAACTGCTGAGTTGTGAACAGTAAGGTGTATGTGAGGTGCTCGAAAACAAG
GTTTCAGGTGACGCCCCCAGAATAAAATTTGGACGGGGGGTTCAGTGGTGGCATTGTGCTATGACACCAA
TATAACCCTCACAAACCCCTTGGGCAATAAATACTAGTGTAGGAATGAAACATTCTGAATATCTTTAACA
ATAGAAATCCATGGGGTGGGGACAAGCCGTAAAGACTGGATGTCCATCTCACACGAATTTATGGCTATGG
GCAACACATAATCCTAGTGCAATATGATACTGGGGTTATTAAGATGTGTCCCAGGCAGGGACCAAGACAG
GTGAACCATGTTGTTACACTCTATTTGTAACAAGGGGAAAGAGAGTGGACGCCGACAGCAGCGGACTCCA
CTGGTTGTCTCTAACACCCCCGAAAATTAAACGGGGCTCCACGCCAATGGGGCCCATAAACAAAGACAAG
TGGCCACTCTTTTTTTTGAAATTGTGGAGTGGGGGCACGCGTCAGCCCCCACACGCCGCCCTGCGGTTTT
GGACTGTAAAATAAGGGTGTAATAACTTGGCTGATTGTAACCCCGCTAACCACTGCGGTCAAACCACTTG
CCCACAAAACCACTAATGGCACCCCGGGGAATACCTGCATAAGTAGGTGGGCGGGCCAAGATAGGGGCGC
GATTGCTGCGATCTGGAGGACAAATTACACACACTTGCGCCTGAGCGCCAAGCACAGGGTTGTTGGTCCT
CATATTCACGAGGTCGCTGAGAGCACGGTGGGCTAATGTTGCCATGGGTAGCATATACTACCCAAATATC
TGGATAGCATATGCTATCCTAATCTATATCTGGGTAGCATAGGCTATCCTAATCTATATCTGGGTAGCAT
ATGCTATCCTAATCTATATCTGGGTAGTATATGCTATCCTAATTTATATCTGGGTAGCATAGGCTATCCT
AATCTATATCTGGGTAGCATATGCTATCCTAATCTATATCTGGGTAGTATATGCTATCCTAATCTGTATC
CGGGTAGCATATGCTATCCTAATAGAGATTAGGGTAGTATATGCTATCCTAATTTATATCTGGGTAGCAT
ATACTACCCAAATATCTGGATAGCATATGCTATCCTAATCTATATCTGGGTAGCATATGCTATCCTAATC
TATATCTGGGTAGCATAGGCTATCCTAATCTATATCTGGGTAGCATATGCTATCCTAATCTATATCTGGG
TAGTATATGCTATCCTAATTTATATCTGGGTAGCATAGGCTATCCTAATCTATATCTGGGTAGCATATGC
TATCCTAATCTATATCTGGGTAGTATATGCTATCCTAATCTGTATCCGGGTAGCATATGCTATCCTCATG
ATAAGCTGTCAAACATGAGAATTTTCTTGAAGACGAAAGGGCCTCGTGATACGCCTATTTTTATAGGTTA
ATGTCATGATAATAATGGTTTCTTAGACGTCAGGTGGCACTTTTCGGGGAAATGTGCGCGGAACCCCTAT
TTGTTTATTTTTCTAAATACATTCAAATATGTATCCGCTCATGAGACAATAACCCTGATAAATGCTTCAA
TAATATTGAAAAAGGAAGAGTATGAGTATTCAACATTTCCGTGTCGCCCTTATTCCCTTTTTTGCGGCAT
TTTGCCTTCCTGTTTTTGCTCACCCAGAAACGCTGGTGAAAGTAAAAGATGCTGAAGATCAGTTGGGTGC
ACGAGTGGGTTACATCGAACTGGATCTCAACAGCGGTAAGATCCTTGAGAGTTTTCGCCCCGAAGAACGT
TTTCCAATGATGAGCACTTTTAAAGTTCTGCTATGTGGCGCGGTATTATCCCGTGTTGACGCCGGGCAAG
AGCAACTCGGTCGCCGCATACACTATTCTCAGAATGACTTGGTTGAGTACTCACCAGTCACAGAAAAGCA
TCTTACGGATGGCATGACAGTAAGAGAATTATGCAGTGCTGCCATAACCATGAGTGATAACACTGCGGCC
AACTTACTTCTGACAACGATCGGAGGACCGAAGGAGCTAACCGCTTTTTTGCACAACATGGGGGATCATG
TAACTCGCCTTGATCGTTGGGAACCGGAGCTGAATGAAGCCATACCAAACGACGAGCGTGACACCACGAT
GCCTGCAGCAATGGCAACAACGTTGCGCAAACTATTAACTGGCGAACTACTTACTCTAGCTTCCCGGCAA
CAATTAATAGACTGGATGGAGGCGGATAAAGTTGCAGGACCACTTCTGCGCTCGGCCCTTCCGGCTGGCT
GGTTTATTGCTGATAAATCTGGAGCCGGTGAGCGTGGGTCTCGCGGTATCATTGCAGCACTGGGGCCAGA
TGGTAAGCCCTCCCGTATCGTAGTTATCTACACGACGGGGAGTCAGGCAACTATGGATGAACGAAATAGA
CAGATCGCTGAGATAGGTGCCTCACTGATTAAGCATTGGTAACTGTCAGACCAAGTTTACTCATATATAC
TTTAGATTGATTTAAAACTTCATTTTTAATTTAAAAGGATCTAGGTGAAGATCCTTTTTGATAATCTCAT
GACCAAAATCCCTTAACGTGAGTTTTCGTTCCACTGAGCGTCAGACCCCGTAGAAAAGATCAAAGGATCT
TCTTGAGATCCTTTTTTTCTGCGCGTAATCTGCTGCTTGCAAACAAAAAAACCACCGCTACCAGCGGTGG
TTTGTTTGCCGGATCAAGAGCTACCAACTCTTTTTCCGAAGGTAACTGGCTTCAGCAGAGCGCAGATACC
AAATACTGTTCTTCTAGTGTAGCCGTAGTTAGGCCACCACTTCAAGAACTCTGTAGCACCGCCTACATAC
CTCGCTCTGCTAATCCTGTTACCAGTGGCTGCTGCCAGTGGCGATAAGTCGTGTCTTACCGGGTTGGACT
CAAGACGATAGTTACCGGATAAGGCGCAGCGGTCGGGCTGAACGGGGGGTTCGTGCACACAGCCCAGCTT
GGAGCGAACGACCTACACCGAACTGAGATACCTACAGCGTGAGCTATGAGAAAGCGCCACGCTTCCCGAA
GGGAGAAAGGCGGACAGGTATCCGGTAAGCGGCAGGGTCGGAACAGGAGAGCGCACGAGGGAGCTTCCAG
GGGGAAACGCCTGGTATCTTTATAGTCCTGTCGGGTTTCGCCACCTCTGACTTGAGCGTCGATTTTTGTG
ATGCTCGTCAGGGGGGCGGAGCCTATGGAAAAACGCCAGCAACGCGGCCTTTTTACGGTTCCTGGCCTTT
TGCTGGCCTTTTGCTCACATGTTCTTTCCTGCGTTATCCCCTGATTCTGTGGATAACCGTATTACCGCCT
TTGAGTGAGCTGATACCGCTCGCCGCAGCCGAACGACCGAGCGCAGCGAGTCAGTGAGCGAGGAAGCGGA
AGAGCGCCCAATACGCAAACCGCCTCTCCCCGCGCGTTGGCCGATTCATTAATGCAGCTGGCACGACAGG
TTTCCCGACTGGAAAGCGGGCAGTGAGCGCAACGCAATTAATGTGAGTTAGCTCACTCATTAGGCACCCC
AGGCTTTACACTTTATGCTTCCGGCTCGTATGTTGTGTGGAATTGTGAGCGGATAACAATTTCACACAGG
AAACAGCTATGACCATGATTACGCCAAGCTCTAGCTAGAGGTCGACCAATTCTCATGTTTGACAGCTTAT
CATCGCAGATCCGGGCAACGTTGTTGCCATTGCTGCAGGCGCAGAACTGGTAGGTATGGAAGATCTATAC
ATTGAATCAATATTGGCAATTAGCCATATTAGTCATTGGTTATATAGCATAAATCAATATTGGCTATTGG
CCATTGCATACGTTGTATCTATATCATAATATGTACATTTATATTGGCTCATGTCCAATATGACCGCCAT
GTTGACATTGATTATTGACTAGTTATTAATAGTAATCAATTACGGGGTCATTAGTTCATAGCCCATATAT
GGAGTTCCGCGTTACATAACTTACGGTAAATGGCCCGCCTGGCTGACCGCCCAACGACCCCCGCCCATTG
ACGTCAATAATGACGTATGTTCCCATAGTAACGCCAATAGGGACTTTCCATTGACGTCAATGGGTGGAGT
ATTTACGGTAAACTGCCCACTTGGCAGTACATCAAGTGTATCATATGCCAAGTCCGCCCCCTATTGACGT
CAATGACGGTAAATGGCCCGCCTGGCATTATGCCCAGTACATGACCTTACGGGACTTTCCTACTTGGCAG
TACATCTACGTATTAGTCATCGCTATTACCATG
